>Addgene plasmid #221272 | pMSCV-FKBP-IRSp53(trunc N1) | addgene full sequence | sequence record 439049 | Addgene NGS Result
AGATCTGCCACCATGGACTACAAGGACGACGACGACAAGGGCGTTCAAGTAGAAACAATATCTCCAGGAG
ACGGGCGTACATTTCCTAAGCGTGGCCAAACTTGCGTAGTCCATTATACCGGCATGCTGGAGGACGGTAA
GAAGGTCGATAGCTCTAGAGACCGTAACAAACCTTTCAAATTTATGCTGGGGAAACAGGAGGTTATCCGT
GGTTGGGAGGAAGGCGTGGCCCAAATGTCCGTTGGGCAGCGTGCTAAGTTAACCATCTCGCCAGATTACG
CATATGGGGCTACAGGCCATCCTGGGATCATTCCCCCGCATGCGACACTTGTGTTTGATGTAGAGCTGTT
GAAGTTGGAGACGCGGGGAGTTCAAGTCGAAACGATTTCACCAGGTGATGGACGCACCTTTCCTAAACGG
GGACAAACGTGCGTCGTGCATTACACCGGTATGCTGGAAGACGGCAAGAAAGTCGATTCAAGCCGCGATA
GAAATAAACCCTTCAAATTCATGCTTGGAAAACAGGAAGTAATACGCGGATGGGAAGAGGGTGTGGCGCA
AATGTCTGTCGGGCAAAGAGCTAAACTGACAATAAGTCCTGATTACGCGTACGGTGCGACTGGGCACCCT
GGTATCATTCCGCCGCACGCGACACTTGTCTTCGACGTCGAGTTACTTAAGCTTGAGACGCGGGGGGTGC
AGGTAGAGACTATTTCGCCCGGTGACGGAAGAACTTTCCCAAAGCGGGGACAGACCTGTGTTGTCCACTA
CACTGGGATGTTGGAGGATGGTAAGAAAGTTGACTCAAGTCGTGATCGCAACAAACCCTTTAAGTTTATG
CTTGGGAAGCAGGAAGTCATCAGAGGTTGGGAAGAAGGCGTAGCTCAGATGTCAGTGGGACAACGGGCCA
AATTAACCATCAGTCCAGACTACGCCTACGGAGCCACCGGTCACCCAGGGATCATACCACCTCACGCAAC
CTTAGTGTTCGATGTGGAACTTTTAAAGTTAGAGACGCGCGGTGTACAAGTGGAAACAATCAGTCCAGGG
GATGGGAGAACATTCCCCAAAAGAGGCCAGACGTGTGTCGTGCACTATACGGGGATGTTAGAAGATGGGA
AAAAGGTCGATTCGTCACGCGACCGCAACAAACCGTTTAAATTCATGTTGGGAAAGCAGGAGGTGATTCG
CGGCTGGGAGGAAGGTGTGGCACAGATGAGCGTGGGCCAGAGAGCAAAACTGACTATCTCTCCTGATTAT
GCCTACGGCGCGACGGGCCACCCTGGCATAATTCCACCCCACGCTACCCTGGTATTCGATGTCGAGCTTC
TGAAGCTTGAGGGTGCTGGGGCTGGGGCTAGTGCCCTGTCAGCTTCCAAGTCCAACCTGGTCATCTCAGA
TCCCATTCCTGGAGCCAAGCCCTTGCCAGTGCCACCTGAGCTGGCACCATTTGTGGGGCGGATGTCTGCT
CAGGAGAATGTACCTGTCATGAATGGCGTCGCAGGCCCGGACAGCGAGGACTACAACCCCTGGGCTGACC
GAAAGGCTGCCCAGCCCAAATCCCTGTCTCCCCCGCAGTCTCAAAGCAAGCTGAGCGACTCGTACTCCAA
CACACTCCCCGTGCGCAAGAGCGTGACGCCGAAGAACAGCTATGCCACCACTGAGAACAAGACACTGCCA
CGTTCAAGCTCCATGGCAGCTGGCCTAGAACGTAATTGATAAGCGGCCGCGTTTAAACGTCGACGGTATC
GATAAGCTTGATATCGAATTCCGCCCCCCCCCCTAACGTTACTGGCCGAAGCCGCTTGGAATAAGGCCGG
TGTGCGTTTGTCTATATGTTATTTTCCACCATATTGCCGTCTTTTGGCAATGTGAGGGCCCGGAAACCTG
GCCCTGTCTTCTTGACGAGCATTCCTAGGGGTCTTTCCCCTCTCGCCAAAGGAATGCAAGGTCTGTTGAA
TGTCGTGAAGGAAGCAGTTCCTCTGGAAGCTTCTTGAAGACAAACAACGTCTGTAGCGACCCTTTGCAGG
CAGCGGAACCCCCCACCTGGCGACAGGTGCCTCTGCGGCCAAAAGCCACGTGTATAAGATACACCTGCAA
AGGCGGCACAACCCCAGTGCCACGTTGTGAGTTGGATAGTTGTGGAAAGAGTCAAATGGCTCTCCTCAAG
CGTATTCAACAAGGGGCTGAAGGATGCCCAGAAGGTACCCCATTGTATGGGATCTGATCTGGGGCCTCGG
TGCACATGCTTTACATGTGTTTAGTCGAGGTTAAAAAAACGTCTAGGCCCCCCGAACCACGGGGACGTGG
TTTTCCTTTGAAAAACACGATGATAATATGGCCACAACCATGGTGAGCAAGGGCGAGGAGCTGTTCACCG
GGGTGGTGCCCATCCTGGTCGAGCTGGACGGCGACGTAAACGGCCACAAGTTCAGCGTGTCTGGCGAGGG
CGAGGGCGATGCCACCTACGGCAAGCTGACCCTGAAGTTCATCTGCACCACCGGCAAGCTGCCCGTGCCC
TGGCCCACCCTCGTGACCACCCTGACCTACGGCGTGCAGTGCTTCAGCCGCTACCCCGACCACATGAAGC
AGCACGACTTCTTCAAGTCCGCCATGCCCGAAGGCTACGTCCAGGAGCGCACCATCTTCTTCAAGGACGA
CGGCAACTACAAGACCCGCGCCGAGGTGAAGTTCGAGGGCGACACCCTGGTGAACCGCATCGAGCTGAAG
GGCATCGACTTCAAGGAGGACGGCAACATCCTGGGGCACAAGCTGGAGTACAACTACAACAGCCACAACG
TCTATATCATGGCCGACAAGCAGAAGAACGGCATCAAGGCGAACTTCAAGATCCGCCACAACATCGAGGA
CGGCAGCGTGCAGCTCGCCGACCACTACCAGCAGAACACCCCCATCGGCGACGGCCCCGTGCTGCTGCCC
GACAACCACTACCTGAGCACCCAGTCCGCCCTGAGCAAAGACCCCAACGAGAAGCGCGATCACATGGTCC
TGCTGGAGTTCGTGACCGCCGCCGGGATCACTCTCGGCATGGACGAGCTGTACAAGTAATGAATTAATTA
AGAATTCGATAAAATAAAAGATTTTATTTAGTCTCCAGAAAAAGGGGGGAATGAAAGACCCCACCTGTAG
GTTTGGCAAGCTAGCTTAAGTAACGCCATTTTGCAAGGCATGGAAAATACATAACTGAGAATAGAGAAGT
TCAGATCAAGGTTAGGAACAGAGAGACAGCAGAATATGGGCCAAACAGGATATCTGTGGTAAGCAGTTCC
TGCCCCGGCTCAGGGCCAAGAACAGATGGTCCCCAGATGCGGTCCCGCCCTCAGCAGTTTCTAGAGAACC
ATCAGATGTTTCCAGGGTGCCCCAAGGACCTGAAATGACCCTGTGCCTTATTTGAACTAACCAATCAGTT
CGCTTCTCGCTTCTGTTCGCGCGCTTCTGCTCCCCGAGCTCAATAAAAGAGCCCACAACCCCTCACTCGG
CGCGCCAGTCCTCCGATAGACTGCGTCGCCCGGGTACCCGTGTATCCAATAAACCCTCTTGCAGTTGCAT
CCGACTTGTGGTCTCGCTGTTCCTTGGGAGGGTCTCCTCTGAGTGATTGACTACCCGTCAGCGGGGGTCT
TTCATGGGTAACAGTTTCTTGAAGTTGGAGAACAACATTCTGAGGGTAGGAGTCGAATATTAAGTAATCC
TGACTCAATTAGCCACTGTTTTGAATCCACATACTCCAATACTCCTGAAATAGTTCATTATGGACAGCGC
AGAAAGAGCTGGGGAGAATTGTGAAATTGTTATCCGCTCACAATTCCACACAACATACGAGCCGGAAGCA
TAAAGTGTAAAGCCTGGGGTGCCTAATGAGTGAGCTAACTCACATTAATTGCGTTGCGCTCACTGCCCGC
TTTCCAGTCGGGAAACCTGTCGTGCCAGCTGCATTAATGAATCGGCCAACGCGCGGGGAGAGGCGGTTTG
CGTATTGGGCGCTCTTCCGCTTCCTCGCTCACTGACTCGCTGCGCTCGGTCGTTCGGCTGCGGCGAGCGG
TATCAGCTCACTCAAAGGCGGTAATACGGTTATCCACAGAATCAGGGGATAACGCAGGAAAGAACATGTG
AGCAAAAGGCCAGCAAAAGGCCAGGAACCGTAAAAAGGCCGCGTTGCTGGCGTTTTTCCATAGGCTCCGC
CCCCCTGACGAGCATCACAAAAATCGACGCTCAAGTCAGAGGTGGCGAAACCCGACAGGACTATAAAGAT
ACCAGGCGTTTCCCCCTGGAAGCTCCCTCGTGCGCTCTCCTGTTCCGACCCTGCCGCTTACCGGATACCT
GTCCGCCTTTCTCCCTTCGGGAAGCGTGGCGCTTTCTCATAGCTCACGCTGTAGGTATCTCAGTTCGGTG
TAGGTCGTTCGCTCCAAGCTGGGCTGTGTGCACGAACCCCCCGTTCAGCCCGACCGCTGCGCCTTATCCG
GTAACTATCGTCTTGAGTCCAACCCGGTAAGACACGACTTATCGCCACTGGCAGCAGCCACTGGTAACAG
GATTAGCAGAGCGAGGTATGTAGGCGGTGCTACAGAGTTCTTGAAGTGGTGGCCTAACTACGGCTACACT
AGAAGAACAGTATTTGGTATCTGCGCTCTGCTGAAGCCAGTTACCTTCGGAAAAAGAGTTGGTAGCTCTT
GATCCGGCAAACAAACCACCGCTGGTAGCGGTGGTTTTTTTGTTTGCAAGCAGCAGATTACGCGCAGAAA
AAAAGGATCTCAAGAAGATCCTTTGATCTTTTCTACGGGGTCTGACGCTCAGTGGAACGAAAACTCACGT
TAAGGGATTTTGGTCATGAGATTATCAAAAAGGATCTTCACCTAGATCCTTTTAAATTAAAAATGAAGTT
TTAAATCAATCTAAAGTATATATGAGTAAACTTGGTCTGACAGTTACCAATGCTTAATCAGTGAGGCACC
TATCTCAGCGATCTGTCTATTTCGTTCATCCATAGTTGCCTGACTCCCCGTCGTGTAGATAACTACGATA
CGGGAGGGCTTACCATCTGGCCCCAGTGCTGCAATGATACCGCGAGACCCACGCTCACCGGCTCCAGATT
TATCAGCAATAAACCAGCCAGCCGGAAGGGCCGAGCGCAGAAGTGGTCCTGCAACTTTATCCGCCTCCAT
CCAGTCTATTAATTGTTGCCGGGAAGCTAGAGTAAGTAGTTCGCCAGTTAATAGTTTGCGCAACGTTGTT
GCCATTGCTACAGGCATCGTGGTGTCACGCTCGTCGTTTGGTATGGCTTCATTCAGCTCCGGTTCCCAAC
GATCAAGGCGAGTTACATGATCCCCCATGTTGTGCAAAAAAGCGGTTAGCTCCTTCGGTCCTCCGATCGT
TGTCAGAAGTAAGTTGGCCGCAGTGTTATCACTCATGGTTATGGCAGCACTGCATAATTCTCTTACTGTC
ATGCCATCCGTAAGATGCTTTTCTGTGACTGGTGAGTACTCAACCAAGTCATTCTGAGAATAGTGTATGC
GGCGACCGAGTTGCTCTTGCCCGGCGTCAATACGGGATAATACCGCGCCACATAGCAGAACTTTAAAAGT
GCTCATCATTGGAAAACGTTCTTCGGGGCGAAAACTCTCAAGGATCTTACCGCTGTTGAGATCCAGTTCG
ATGTAACCCACTCGTGCACCCAACTGATCTTCAGCATCTTTTACTTTCACCAGCGTTTCTGGGTGAGCAA
AAACAGGAAGGCAAAATGCCGCAAAAAAGGGAATAAGGGCGACACGGAAATGTTGAATACTCATACTCTT
CCTTTTTCAATATTATTGAAGCATTTATCAGGGTTATTGTCTCATGAGCGGATACATATTTGAATGTATT
TAGAAAAATAAACAAATAGGGGTTCCGCGCACATTTCCCCGAAAAGTGCCACCTGACGTCTAAGAAACCA
TTATTATCATGACATTAACCTATAAAAATAGGCGTATCACGAGGCCCTTTCGTCTCGCGCGTTTCGGTGA
TGACGGTGAAAACCTCTGACACATGCAGCTCCCGGAGACGGTCACAGCTTGTCTGTAAGCGGATGCCGGG
AGCAGACAAGCCCGTCAGGGCGCGTCAGCGGGTGTTGGCGGGTGTCGGGGCTGGCTTAACTATGCGGCAT
CAGAGCAGATTGTACTGAGAGTGCACCATATGCGGTGTGAAATACCGCACAGATGCGTAAGGAGAAAATA
CCGCATCAGGCGCCATTCGCCATTCAGGCTGCGCAACTGTTGGGAAGGGCGATCGGTGCGGGCCTCTTCG
CTATTACGCCAGCTGGCGAAAGGGGGATGTGCTGCAAGGCGATTAAGTTGGGTAACGCCAGGGTTTTCCC
AGTCACGACGTTGTAAAACGACGGCGCAAGGAATGGTGCATGCAAGGAGATGGCGCCCAACAGTCCCCCG
GCCACGGGGCCTGCCACCATACCCACGCCGAAACAAGCGCTCATGAGCCCGAAGTGGCGAGCCCGATCTT
CCCCATCGGTGATGTCGGCGATATAGGCGCCAGCAACCGCACCTGTGGCGCCGGTGATGCCGGCCACGAT
GCGTCCGGCGTAGAGGCGATTAGTCCAATTTGTTAAAGACAGGATATCAGTGGTCCAGGCTCTAGTTTTG
ACTCAACAATATCACCAGCTGAAGCCTATAGAGTACGAGCCATAGATAAAATAAAAGATTTTATTTAGTC
TCCAGAAAAAGGGGGGAATGAAAGACCCCACCTGTAGGTTTGGCAAGCTAGCTTAAGTAACGCCATTTTG
CAAGGCATGGAAAATACATAACTGAGAATAGAGAAGTTCAGATCAAGGTTAGGAACAGAGAGACAGCAGA
ATATGGGCCAAACAGGATATCTGTGGTAAGCAGTTCCTGCCCCGGCTCAGGGCCAAGAACAGATGGTCCC
CAGATGCGGTCCCGCCCTCAGCAGTTTCTAGAGAACCATCAGATGTTTCCAGGGTGCCCCAAGGACCTGA
AATGACCCTGTGCCTTATTTGAACTAACCAATCAGTTCGCTTCTCGCTTCTGTTCGCGCGCTTCTGCTCC
CCGAGCTCAATAAAAGAGCCCACAACCCCTCACTCGGCGCGCCAGTCCTCCGATAGACTGCGTCGCCCGG
GTACCCGTATTCCCAATAAAGCCTCTTGCTGTTTGCATCCGAATCGTGGACTCGCTGATCCTTGGGAGGG
TCTCCTCAGATTGATTGACTGCCCACCTCGGGGGTCTTTCATTTGGAGGTTCCACCGAGATTTGGAGACC
CCTGCCCAGGGACCACCGACCCCCCCGCCGGGAGGTAAGCTGGCCAGCGGTCGTTTCGTGTCTGTCTCTG
TCTTTGTGCGTGTTTGTGCCGGCATCTAATGTTTGCGCCTGCGTCTGTACTAGTTAGCTAACTAGCTCTG
TATCTGGCGGACCCGTGGTGGAACTGACGAGTTCTGAACACCCGGCCGCAACCCTGGGAGACGTCCCAGG
GACTTTGGGGGCCGTTTTTGTGGCCCGACCTGAGGAAGGGAGTCGATGTGGAATCCGACCCCGTCAGGAT
ATGTGGTTCTGGTAGGAGACGAGAACCTAAAACAGTTCCCGCCTCCGTCTGAATTTTTGCTTTCGGTTTG
GAACCGAAGCCGCGCGTCTTGTCTGCTGCAGCGCTGCAGCATCGTTCTGTGTTGTCTCTGTCTGACTGTG
TTTCTGTATTTGTCTGAAAATTAGGGCCAGACTGTTACCACTCCCTTAAGTTTGACCTTAGGTCACTGGA
AAGATGTCGAGCGGATCGCTCACAACCAGTCGGTAGATGTCAAGAAGAGACGTTGGGTTACCTTCTGCTC
TGCAGAATGGCCAACCTTTAACGTCGGATGGCCGCGAGACGGCACCTTTAACCGAGACCTCATCACCCAG
GTTAAGATCAAGGTCTTTTCACCTGGCCCGCATGGACACCCAGACCAGGTCCCCTACATCGTGACCTGGG
AAGCCTTGGCTTTTGACCCCCCTCCCTGGGTCAAGCCCTTTGTACACCCTAAGCCTCCGCCTCCTCTTCC
TCCATCCGCCCCGTCTCTCCCCCTTGAACCTCCTCGTTCGACCCCGCCTCGATCCTCCCTTTATCCAGCC
CTCACTCCTTCTCTAGGCGCCGGAATT
Features (pLannotate 1.2.2; 23 found; start..end, strand, type, name):
     19..39      +  CDS            FLAG (fragment): FLAG® epitope tag, followed by an enterokinase cleavage site
    742..1026    +  CDS            FPR2 (fragment): FKBP2_CRYNB - Protein inferred from homology: Swiss-Prot protein existence level 3. PPIases accelerate the folding of proteins. It catalyzes the cis-trans isomerization of proline imidic peptide bonds in oligopeptides (By similarity). From Cryptococcus neoformans var. neoformans serotype D (strain B-3501A) (Filobasidiella neoformans).
   1021..1341    +  CDS            FKBP1A: FKB1A_HUMAN - Also known as FKBP1, FKBP12. Experimental evidence at protein level: Swiss-Prot protein existence level 1. Keeps in an inactive conformation TGFBR1, the TGF-beta type I serine/threonine kinase receptor, preventing TGF-beta receptor activation in absence of ligand. Recruits SMAD7 to ACVR1B which prevents the association of SMAD2 and SMAD3 with the activin receptor complex, thereby blocking the activin signal. May modulate the RYR1 calcium channel activity. PPIases accelerate the folding of proteins. It catalyzes the cis-trans isomerization of proline imidic peptide bonds in oligop
   1360..1716    +  CDS            Baiap2 (fragment): BAIP2_RAT - Experimental evidence at protein level: Swiss-Prot protein existence level 1. Adapter protein that links membrane-bound small G-proteins to cytoplasmic effector proteins. Necessary for CDC42-mediated reorganization of the actin cytoskeleton and for RAC1-mediated membrane ruffling. Involved in the regulation of the actin cytoskeleton by WASF family members and the Arp2/3 complex. Plays a role in neurite growth. Acts syngeristically with ENAH to promote filipodia formation. Plays a role in the reorganization of the actin cytoskeleton in response to bacterial infection. Participates i
   1739..1772    -  misc_feature   MCS (fragment): pBluescript multiple cloning site
   1874..2336    +  misc_feature   IRES: internal ribosome entry site (IRES) of the encephalomyocarditis virus (EMCV)
   2350..3069    +  CDS            EGFP: the original enhanced GFP (Yang et al., 1996) mammalian codon-optimized
   3131..3645    +  LTR            3' LTR: 3' long terminal repeat from murine embryonic stem cell virus
   3807..3823    -  protein_bind   lac operator: The lac repressor binds to the lac operator to inhibit transcription in E. coli. This inhibition can be relieved by adding lactose or isopropyl-β-D-thiogalactopyranoside (IPTG). lac repressor encoded by lacI
   3831..3861    -  promoter       lac promoter: promoter for the E. coli lac operon
   3876..3897    -  protein_bind   CAP binding site: CAP binding activates transcription in the presence of cAMP. E. coli catabolite activator protein
   3910..4002    -  CDS            lacI (fragment): lac repressor; lacI; The lac repressor binds to the lac operator to inhibit transcription in E. coli. This inhibition can be relieved by adding lactose or isopropyl-β-D-thiogalactopyranoside (IPTG).
   4185..4773    -  rep_origin     ori: high-copy-number ColE1/pMB1/pBR322/pUC origin of replication
   4944..5804    -  CDS            AmpR: β-lactamase; bla; confers resistance to ampicillin, carbenicillin, and related antibiotics
   5805..5909    -  promoter       AmpR promoter: bla
   6004..6039    +  CDS            rop (fragment): Rop protein, which maintains plasmids at low copy number; rop
   6141..6240    +  misc_feature   bom (fragment): basis of mobility region from pBR322
   6246..6395    -  CDS            lacZα (fragment): LacZα fragment of β-galactosidase; lacZ fragment
   6395..6596    -  CDS            TcR (fragment): tetracycline efflux protein; tet; confers resistance to tetracycline
   6597..6695    +  CDS            env (fragment): murine leukemia virus gPr80 envelope polyprotein precursor; env; proteolytically cleaved into gp70SU and p15TM subunits
   6737..7253    +  LTR            5' LTR: 5' long terminal repeat from murine embryonic stem cell virus
   7317..7658    +  misc_feature   MESV Ψ: packaging signal of murine embryonic stem cell virus
   7725..8141    +  CDS            gag (truncated): truncated Moloney murine leukemia virus (MMLV) gag gene lacking the start codon
