[The description below was written by a language model from this plasmid's Addgene catalogue record and pLannotate feature annotations shown in this document.]
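Description:
pMSCV-FKBP-IRSp53(trunc N1) is a gammaretroviral expression plasmid built on the pMSCV-IRES-GFP backbone, intended for delivering a fragment of mouse IRSp53 (Baiap2) into mammalian cells by retroviral transduction. In bacteria it is maintained through a high-copy ColE1/pUC-type origin and selected with ampicillin via the β-lactamase gene. The annotated lac, rop, bom, tetracycline-resistance and env fragments are non-functional remnants of the backbone's cloning history.

The transferable unit is flanked by murine embryonic stem cell virus 5′ and 3′ LTRs. The 5′ LTR serves as the promoter for the genomic transcript, and the adjacent Ψ packaging signal, extended into a truncated gag region lacking its start codon, directs that RNA into virions when gag, pol and env are supplied in trans by packaging cells. Downstream, between retained BglII and NotI sites, lies an open reading frame that begins with a FLAG epitope, continues through four tandem FKBP domains according to the catalogue entry (the automated annotation names only two of these repeats, one of them as a fungal homologue), and ends with IRSp53 residues 257–375, an N-terminal truncation of the protein. An EMCV IRES follows and permits cap-independent translation of EGFP from the same transcript, so transduced cells can be identified or sorted by fluorescence.

FKBP repeats are commonly used to allow oligomerisation of a fused protein with bivalent chemical dimerisers, though the record does not state which FKBP variant or ligand applies here. The associated study concerns pLxIS-containing domains as regulators of interferon responses and metabolism, suggesting this truncation helps map the functional region of IRSp53.
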