Addgene plasmid #221272: pMSCV-FKBP-IRSp53(trunc N1)
Purpose: Expression of IRSp53 N-terminal truncation 1 (257-375) in mammalian cells by retroviral transduction
Depositing lab: Jonathan Kagan. Depositing organization: Boston Children's Hospital. Publication: pLxIS-containing domains are biochemically flexible regulators of interferons and metabolism. Landau LM, Chaudhary N, Tien YC, Rogozinska M, Joshi S, Yao C, Crowley J, Hullahalli K, Campbell IW, Waldor MK, Haigis M, Kagan JC. Mol Cell. 2024 Jul 11;84(13):2436-2454.e10. doi: 10.1016/j.molcel.2024.05.030. Epub 2024 Jun 25. PubMed 38925114.
Backbone
  Vector backbone: pMSCV-IRES-GFP
  Vector type: Retroviral
Growth in bacteria
  Bacterial resistance: Ampicillin, 100 μg/mL
  Growth temperature: 37°C
  Growth strain: NEB Stable
  Copy number: High Copy
Gene/Insert
  Gene/Insert name: IRSp53 N-terminal truncation 1 (257-375)
  Species: M. musculus (mouse)
  Entrez Gene: Baiap2 (a.k.a. IRSp53)
  Tag / fusion protein: FLAG-4xFKBP (N terminal on insert)
  Cloning method: Restriction Enzyme; 5′ cloning site BglII (not destroyed); 3′ cloning site NotI (not destroyed)
Terms and licenses: Academic/Nonprofit Terms; Industry Terms: Not Available to Industry
How to cite: pMSCV-FKBP-IRSp53(trunc N1) was a gift from Jonathan Kagan (Addgene plasmid # 221272 ; http://n2t.net/addgene:221272 ; RRID:Addgene_221272)
